>Addgene plasmid #225794 | pGLU_113 | addgene full sequence | sequence record 447016 | Addgene NGS Result
GTATCGCAGGTCTCATCATGCTTTTCCTGCTTTTTCAAAATCATTATAATAAAAAAAGAGGGGCTTTTAA
CTAAAGAGCTTTTGGGCAGAATACAAGTTCGGTTGTGATCACATCAGACTTACGAAACTCCGTTATACTG
GTAATATAATCGTTAAACCAATGGACTAAAATTTCTATATTTCACTGTCTCTTATACACATCTGGGTCAC
GCGTAGGACGCGTCGAGTAGGGTGTTTCTTGGCCTCCAGCTAGCGTATGAGACCGTCAGACACGATCGAG
CATGCTAGTCGATATCGAGAAGGCTAGGTGGAGGCTCAGTGATGATAAGTCTGCGATGGTGGATGCATGT
GTCATGGTCATAGCTGTTTCCTGTGTGAAATTGTTATCCGCTCAGAGGGCACAATCCTATTCCGCGCTAT
CCGACAATCTCCAAGACATTAGGTGGAGTTCAGTTCGGCGTATGGCATATGTCGCTGGAAAGAACATGTG
AGCAAAAGGCCAGCAAAAGGCCAGGAACCGTAAAAAGGCCGCGTTGCTGGCGTTTTTCCATAGGCTCCGC
CCCCCTGACGAGCATCACAAAAATCGACGCTCAAGTCAGAGGTGGCGAAACCCGACAGGACTATAAAGAT
ACCAGGCGTTTCCCCCTGGAAGCTCCCTCGTGCGCTCTCCTGTTCCGACCCTGCCGCTTACCGGATACCT
GTCCGCCTTTCTCCCTTCGGGAAGCGTGGCGCTTTCTCATAGCTCACGCTGTAGGTATCTCAGTTCGGTG
TAGGTCGTTCGCTCCAAGCTGGGCTGTGTGCACGAACCCCCCGTTCAGCCCGACCGCTGCGCCTTATCCG
GTAACTATCGTCTTGAGTCCAACCCGGTAAGACACGACTTATCGCCACTGGCAGCAGCCACTGGTAACAG
GATTAGCAGAGCGAGGTATGTAGGCGGTGCTACAGAGTTCTTGAAGTGGTGGCCTAACTACGGCTACACT
AGAAGAACAGTATTTGGTATCTGCGCTCTGCTGAAGCCAGTTACCTTCGGAAAAAGAGTTGGTAGCTCTT
GATCCGGCAAACAAACCACCGCTGGTAGCGGTGGTTTTTTTGTTTGCAAGCAGCAGATTACGCGCAGAAA
AAAAGGATCTCAAGAAGATCCTTTGATCTTTTCTACGGGGTCTGACGCTCTATTCAACAAAGCCGCCGTC
CCGTCAAGTCAGCGTAAATGGGTAGGGGGCTTCAAATCGTCCCCCCATACGATATAAGTTGTTACTAGTG
CTTGGATTCTCACCAATAAAAAACGCCCGGCGGCAACCGAGCGTTCTGAACAAATCCAGATGGAGTTCTG
AGGTCATTACTGGATCTATCAACAGGAGTCCAAGCGAGCTCGATATCAAATTACGCCCCGCCCTGCCACT
CATCGCAGTACTGTTGTAATTCATTAAGCATTCTGCCGACATGGAAGCCATCACAAACGGCATGATGAAC
CTGAATCGCCAGCGGCATCAGCACCTTGTCGCCTTGCGTATAATATTTGCCCATGGTGAAAACGGGGGCG
AAGAAGTTGTCCATATTGGCCACGTTTAAATCAAAACTGGTGAAACTCACCCAGGGATTGGCTGAGACGA
AAAACATATTCTCAATAAACCCTTTAGGGAAATAGGCCAGGTTTTCACCGTAACACGCCACATCTTGCGA
ATATATGTGTAGAAACTGCCGGAAATCGTCGTGGTATTCACTCCAGAGCGATGAAAACGTTTCAGTTTGC
TCATGGAAAACGGTGTAACAAGGGTGAACACTATCCCATATCACCAGCTCACCGTCTTTCATTGCCATAC
GAAATTCCGGATGAGCATTCATCAGGCGGGCAAGAATGTGAATAAAGGCCGGATAAAACTTGTGCTTATT
TTTCTTTACGGTCTTTAAAAAGGCCGTAATATCCAGCTGAACGGTCTGGTTATAGGTACATTGAGCAACT
GACTGAAATGCCTCAAAATGTTCTTTACGATGCCATTGGGATATATCAACGGTGGTATATCCAGTGATTT
TTTTCTCCATTTTAGCTTCCTTAGCTCCTGAAAATCTCGATAACTCAAAAAATACGCCCGGTAGTGATCT
TATTTCATTATGGTGAAAGTTGGAACCTCTTACGTGCCGATCAACGTCTCATTGATACCTGAAACAAAAC
CCATCGTACGGCCAAGGAAGTCTCCAATAACTGTGATCCACCACAAGCGCCAGGGTTTTCCCAGTCACGA
CGTTGTAAAACGACGGCCAGTCATGCATAATCCGCACGCATCTGGAATAAGGAAGTGCCATTCCGCCTGA
CCT
Features (pLannotate 1.2.2; 7 found; start..end, strand, type, name):
    185..203     +  misc_feature   Tn5 ME: hyperactive mosaic end for Tn5 transposase recognition (Reznikoff et al., 2004)
    379..394     -  protein_bind   lac operator (fragment): The lac repressor binds to the lac operator to inhibit transcription in E. coli. This inhibition can be relieved by adding lactose or isopropyl-β-D-thiogalactopyranoside (IPTG). lac repressor encoded by lacI
    545..1133    -  rep_origin     ori: high-copy-number ColE1/pMB1/pBR322/pUC origin of replication
   1266..1360    -  terminator     lambda t0 terminator: transcription terminator from phage lambda
   1384..2040    -  CDS            cat: CAT_ECOLX - Experimental evidence at protein level: Swiss-Prot protein existence level 1. This enzyme is an effector of chloramphenicol resistance in bacteria. From Escherichia coli. This protein is used as a marker in many commonly used cloning vectors, such as pACYC184.
   2041..2143    -  promoter       cat promoter: promoter of the E. coli cat gene encoding chloramphenicol acetyltransferase
   2218..2261    -  CDS            lacZα (fragment): LacZα fragment of β-galactosidase; lacZ fragment
