[The description below was written by a language model from this plasmid's Addgene catalogue record and pLannotate feature annotations shown in this document.]
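Description:
pGLU_113 is a small (about 2.3 kb) high-copy synthetic biology plasmid that carries one member of a sequence library, recorded as RS421 library variant 13453, with the insert named 13453_[Tn5] and attributed to Methanosarcina barkeri str. Fusaro. No named backbone is recorded. It is propagated in E. coli through a ColE1/pMB1/pUC-type origin of replication. Selection is with chloramphenicol, conferred by the cat (chloramphenicol acetyltransferase) gene, which is driven by its native cat promoter and followed by the phage lambda t0 terminator.

Apart from these maintenance elements, the annotated features are sparse. There is a single 19-bp Tn5 mosaic end, the hyperactive recognition sequence bound by Tn5 transposase, along with short fragments of a lac operator and of lacZα. These fragments are probably remnants of the cloning scaffold rather than functional parts. The region near the mosaic end has no annotation and presumably holds the variant-specific library sequence. The record does not say what kind of element variant 13453 is (for example a promoter or other regulatory part), nor does the table identify a second mosaic end, a transposase gene, or a cargo marker.

The associated work describes a scalable transposon mutagenesis system for non-model bacteria. The "[Tn5]" label and the mosaic end suggest that this plasmid is a modular part, supplying an organism-derived sequence intended for assembly into or testing within Tn5-based transposon constructs. That interpretation goes beyond what the catalogue fields state, as they give only the library variant designation as the purpose.
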