Addgene plasmid #225794: pGLU_113
Purpose: RS421 library variant 13453
Depositing lab: Nili Ostrov. Depositing organization: Cultivarium, Convergent Research. Publication: A scalable transposon mutagenesis system for non-model bacteria. Gilbert C, Leung J, Crits-Christoph A, Kang SC, Esmurria A, Fenn K, Brumwell SL, Martin-Moldes Z, Mendler K, Barnum TP, Nguyen M-A, Lee HH, Ostrov N. bioRxiv 2025.12.22.696024 10.64898/2025.12.22.696024.
Backbone
  Vector backbone: N/A
  Vector type: Synthetic Biology
Growth in bacteria
  Bacterial resistance: Chloramphenicol, 25 μg/mL
  Growth temperature: 37°C
  Growth strain: DH5alpha
  Copy number: High Copy
Gene/Insert
  Gene/Insert name: 13453_[Tn5]
  Species: Methanosarcina barkeri str. Fusaro
  Mutation: N/A
  Cloning method: Other
Terms and licenses: Academic/Nonprofit Terms; Industry Terms: Not Available to Industry
How to cite: pGLU_113 was a gift from Nili Ostrov (Addgene plasmid # 225794 ; http://n2t.net/addgene:225794 ; RRID:Addgene_225794)
